Addgene plasmid #250540: pCS2_HA_dreAdar1
Purpose: In vitro transcription (SP6 promotor) or mammalian expression (CMV promotor) of the catalytic domain of zebrafish Adar1
Depositing lab: Daniel Cifuentes. Depositing organization: Boston University Medical Campus. Publication: RBPscan: A quantitative in vivo tool for profiling RNA-binding protein interactions. Kretov DA, Sanborn O, McIsaac T, Park E, Imrat I, Wu S, Regis M, Harvey LM, Cifuentes D. Mol Cell. 2026 Feb 6:S1097-2765(26)00023-7. doi: 10.1016/j.molcel.2026.01.003. PubMed 41653923.
Backbone
  Vector backbone: pCS2
  Vector type: Synthetic Biology
Growth in bacteria
  Bacterial resistance: Ampicillin, 100 μg/mL
  Growth temperature: 37°C
  Growth strain: DH5alpha
  Copy number: High Copy
Gene/Insert
  Gene/Insert name: HA_dreAdar1
  Species: D. rerio (zebrafish)
  Cloning method: Gateway Cloning
Terms and licenses: Academic/Nonprofit Terms; Industry Terms: Not Available to Industry
How to cite: pCS2_HA_dreAdar1 was a gift from Daniel Cifuentes (Addgene plasmid # 250540 ; http://n2t.net/addgene:250540 ; RRID:Addgene_250540)
