[The description below was written by a language model from this plasmid's Addgene catalogue record and pLannotate feature annotations shown in this document.]
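Description:
pCS2_HA_dreAdar1 is a pCS2-based dual-purpose expression plasmid of about 5.3 kb that carries the catalytic (deaminase) domain of zebrafish Adar1 fused to an N-terminal HA epitope tag. It is propagated in E. coli as a high-copy plasmid through a ColE1/pUC-type origin and is selected with ampicillin via the β-lactamase gene. An f1 phage origin and remnants of lac/lacZα sequence from the parental cloning vector are also present. The catalogue lists Gateway cloning as the assembly method, although no att recombination sites appear among the annotated features.

The expression cassette follows the standard pCS2 layout. A simian cytomegalovirus IE94 enhancer/promoter drives transcription in mammalian or other vertebrate cells. An SP6 promoter sits immediately downstream of it and just ahead of the coding region, so capped mRNA can be produced by in vitro transcription from the same template. The open reading frame begins with a short HA tag, annotated as a fragment of a 3xHA element, followed by roughly 1.2 kb of deaminase-domain sequence. The automated annotation labels this region by homology to mouse Adarb1 (Adar2), which reflects conservation among adenosine deaminases acting on RNA rather than the actual origin of the insert; the catalogue identifies it as zebrafish Adar1. An SV40 polyadenylation signal lies downstream, flanked by reverse-oriented T7 (partial) and T3 promoters.

ADAR catalytic domains convert adenosine to inosine in double-stranded RNA. The associated publication describes a tool for quantitatively profiling RNA-binding protein interactions in vivo, and this plasmid presumably supplies the editing domain for that system, though the record does not describe its exact role.
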