Features (pLannotate 1.2.2; 16 found; start..end, strand, type, name):
     35..53      +  promoter       SP6 promoter: promoter for bacteriophage SP6 RNA polymerase
    100..126     +  CDS            3xHA (fragment): three tandem HA epitope tags
    133..1338    +  CDS            Adarb1 (fragment): RED1_MOUSE - Also known as Adar2, Red1. Experimental evidence at protein level: Swiss-Prot protein existence level 1. Catalyzes the hydrolytic deamination of adenosine to inosine in double-stranded RNA (dsRNA) referred to as A-to-I RNA editing. This may affect gene expression and function in a number of ways that include mRNA translation by changing codons and hence the amino acid sequence of proteins; pre-mRNA splicing by altering splice site recognition sequences; RNA stability by changing sequences involved in nuclease recognition; genetic stability in the case of RNA virus genomes by chang
   1365..1382    -  promoter       T7 promoter (fragment): promoter for bacteriophage T7 RNA polymerase
   1387..1521    -  polyA_signal   SV40 poly(A) signal: SV40 polyadenylation signal
   1634..1652    -  promoter       T3 promoter: promoter for bacteriophage T3 RNA polymerase
   1697..1713    -  protein_bind   lac operator: The lac repressor binds to the lac operator to inhibit transcription in E. coli. This inhibition can be relieved by adding lactose or isopropyl-β-D-thiogalactopyranoside (IPTG). lac repressor encoded by lacI
   1721..1751    -  promoter       lac promoter: promoter for the E. coli lac operon
   1766..1787    -  protein_bind   CAP binding site: CAP binding activates transcription in the presence of cAMP. E. coli catabolite activator protein
   1800..1892    -  CDS            lacI (fragment): lac repressor; lacI; The lac repressor binds to the lac operator to inhibit transcription in E. coli. This inhibition can be relieved by adding lactose or isopropyl-β-D-thiogalactopyranoside (IPTG).
   2075..2663    -  rep_origin     ori: high-copy-number ColE1/pMB1/pBR322/pUC origin of replication
   2834..3694    -  CDS            AmpR: β-lactamase; bla; confers resistance to ampicillin, carbenicillin, and related antibiotics
   3695..3799    -  promoter       AmpR promoter: bla
   3852..4280    -  rep_origin     f1 ori (sequence partly withheld): f1 bacteriophage origin of replication; arrow indicates direction of (+) strand synthesis
   4285..4351    -  CDS            lacZα (fragment): LacZα fragment of β-galactosidase; lacZ fragment
   4358..5335    +  promoter       CMV IE94 promoter: enhancer/promoter region of simian cytomegalovirus major immediate early transcription unit IE94
>Addgene plasmid #250540 | pCS2_HA_dreAdar1 | addgene full sequence | sequence record 497430 | Addgene NGS Result
CGCCATTCTGCCTGGGGACGTCGGAGCAAGCTTGATTTAGGTGACACTATAGAATACAAGCTACTTGTTC
TTTTTGCAGGATCCCATCGATTCGCCATGTACCCATACGATGTTCCAGATTACGCTGGCGGACAGCTGGA
CCAAACACCGTCCCGACAGCCAATCCCCAGGGAGGGACTTCAGCTGCATTTGCCCCAGGTCCTCGCGGAT
GCGGTCTCTCGTTTAGTTGTGGATAAGTTCAGCGAGCTGACAGACAACTTCTCGTCTCCACATGCACGGC
GGAAAGTCCTGGCAGGAGTTGTCATGACAACCGGTAAGGATGTGATGGACGCTCAGGTGATTTGTGTGAC
GACGGGAACCAAGTGTATAAACGGAGAGTACATGAGCGATCGAGGACTGGCCCTTAATGACTGCCATGCT
GAGATCATCGCACGGCGCTCACTCATTAGATACCTGTACAATCAGCTGGAATACTTCCTCAGCGACAGCA
CTGAAGAACATGAGAAATCCATATTCAGATGGTGCAGTGAACATGGCTACCGGCTAAAAGATGATATTCA
ATTCCATCTGTATATCAGCACGTCGCCCTGTGGAGACGCCCGGATCTTCTCCCCTCATGAGGCTGGTGCC
GAGGACCAGGGTGACCGACATCCAAACCGCAAGGCCCGTGGACAACTACGAACCAAGATTGAGTCTGGAG
AAGGAACGATACCTGTTCGTACGAGTAACACCATTCAGACTTGGGATGGAGTCCTGCAGGGAGAGCGACT
GCTAACCATGTCATGCAGTGACAAAATTGCCAGATGGAACGTGATCGGAGTACAGGGATCTCTTCTGAGT
TACTTCACAGAGCCCATCTATTTCTCCAGTTTAATTCTGGGAAGTCTGTATCATGCTGACCATCTTTCCA
GAGCCATGTACCAGCGCATCGCAGACATGGATGATATTCCCCCGCCATTCAGAATCAACAGACCACTTCT
TAGCGGTATCAGTAACACAGAAGCAAGGCAACCTGGGAAAGCTCCTAATTTCAGCGTCAACTGGACAGTA
GGAGACCAGGGGTTGGAGATCATTAACGCAACCACAGGAAAAGATGACCTCGGAAGACAGTCGCAACTTT
GCAAACACGCTCTTTACAGTCGTTGGGTCTGTCTACATGCAAAGCTCAGTGAGACTCTGCGGATCCGAGG
ATCTCGGCCTGGCTCCTACCACGAGGCAAAACAAGGGGCGGTCGAGTATCATGAGGCGAAACAGACTCTT
TTCAAAGCTTTCTACAAAGCGGGACTGGGAGCATGGGTGGAAAAACCCATCGAACAAGACCAGTTTTCCC
TTACTCCCTAGCAAGGCCTCTCGAGCCTCTAGAACTATAGTGAGTCGTATTACGTAGATCCAGACATGAT
AAGATACATTGATGAGTTTGGACAAACCACAACTAGAATGCAGTGAAAAAAATGCTTTATTTGTGAAATT
TGTGATGCTATTGCTTTATTTGTAACCATTATAAGCTGCAATAAACAAGTTAACAACAACAATTGCATTC
ATTTTATGTTTCAGGTTCAGGGGGAGGTGTGGGAGGTTTTTTAATTCGCGGCCGCGGCGCCAATGCATTG
GGCCCGGTACCCAGCTTTTGTTCCCTTTAGTGAGGGTTAATTGCGCGCTTGGCGTAATCATGGTCATAGC
TGTTTCCTGTGTGAAATTGTTATCCGCTCACAATTCCACACAACATACGAGCCGGGAGCATAAAGTGTAA
AGCCTGGGGTGCCTAATGAGTGAGCTAACTCACATTAATTGCGTTGCGCTCACTGCCCGCTTTCCAGTCG
GGAAACCTGTCGTGCCAGCTGCATTAATGAATCGGCCAACGCGCGGGGAGAGGCGGTTTGCGTATTGGGC
GCTCTTCCGCTTCCTCGCTCACTGACTCGCTGCGCTCGGTCGTTCGGCTGCGGCGAGCGGTATCAGCTCA
CTCAAAGGCGGTAATACGGTTATCCACAGAATCAGGGGATAACGCAGGAAAGAACATGTGAGCAAAAGGC
CAGCAAAAGGCCAGGAACCGTAAAAAGGCCGCGTTGCTGGCGTTTTTCCATAGGCTCCGCCCCCCTGACG
AGCATCACAAAAATCGACGCTCAAGTCAGAGGTGGCGAAACCCGACAGGACTATAAAGATACCAGGCGTT
TCCCCCTGGAAGCTCCCTCGTGCGCTCTCCTGTTCCGACCCTGCCGCTTACCGGATACCTGTCCGCCTTT
CTCCCTTCGGGAAGCGTGGCGCTTTCTCATAGCTCACGCTGTAGGTATCTCAGTTCGGTGTAGGTCGTTC
GCTCCAAGCTGGGCTGTGTGCACGAACCCCCCGTTCAGCCCGACCGCTGCGCCTTATCCGGTAACTATCG
TCTTGAGTCCAACCCGGTAAGACACGACTTATCGCCACTGGCAGCAGCCACTGGTAACAGGATTAGCAGA
GCGAGGTATGTAGGCGGTGCTACAGAGTTCTTGAAGTGGTGGCCTAACTACGGCTACACTAGAAGAACAG
TATTTGGTATCTGCGCTCTGCTGAAGCCAGTTACCTTCGGAAAAAGAGTTGGTAGCTCTTGATCCGGCAA
ACAAACCACCGCTGGTAGCGGTGGTTTTTTTGTTTGCAAGCAGCAGATTACGCGCAGAAAAAAAGGATCT
CAAGAAGATCCTTTGATCTTTTCTACGGGGTCTGACGCTCAGTGGAACGAAAACTCACGTTAAGGGATTT
TGGTCATGAGATTATCAAAAAGGATCTTCACCTAGATCCTTTTAAATTAAAAATGAAGTTTTAAATCAAT
CTAAAGTATATATGAGTAAACTTGGTCTGACAGTTACCAATGCTTAATCAGTGAGGCACCTATCTCAGCG
ATCTGTCTATTTCGTTCATCCATAGTTGCCTGACTCCCCGTCGTGTAGATAACTACGATACGGGAGGGCT
TACCATCTGGCCCCAGTGCTGCAATGATACCGCGAGACCCACGCTCACCGGCTCCAGATTTATCAGCAAT
AAACCAGCCAGCCGGAAGGGCCGAGCGCAGAAGTGGTCCTGCAACTTTATCCGCCTCCATCCAGTCTATT
AATTGTTGCCGGGAAGCTAGAGTAAGTAGTTCGCCAGTTAATAGTTTGCGCAACGTTGTTGCCATTGCTA
CAGGCATCGTGGTGTCACGCTCGTCGTTTGGTATGGCTTCATTCAGCTCCGGTTCCCAACGATCAAGGCG
AGTTACATGATCCCCCATGTTGTGCAAAAAAGCGGTTAGCTCCTTCGGTCCTCCGATCGTTGTCAGAAGT
AAGTTGGCCGCAGTGTTATCACTCATGGTTATGGCAGCACTGCATAATTCTCTTACTGTCATGCCATCCG
TAAGATGCTTTTCTGTGACTGGTGAGTACTCAACCAAGTCATTCTGAGAATAGTGTATGCGGCGACCGAG
TTGCTCTTGCCCGGCGTCAATACGGGATAATACCGCGCCACATAGCAGAACTTTAAAAGTGCTCATCATT
GGAAAACGTTCTTCGGGGCGAAAACTCTCAAGGATCTTACCGCTGTTGAGATCCAGTTCGATGTAACCCA
CTCGTGCACCCAACTGATCTTCAGCATCTTTTACTTTCACCAGCGTTTCTGGGTGAGCAAAAACAGGAAG
GCAAAATGCCGCAAAAAAGGGAATAAGGGCGACACGGAAATGTTGAATACTCATACTCTTCCTTTTTCAA
TATTATTGAAGCATTTATCAGGGTTATTGTCTCATGAGCGGATACATATTTGAATGTATTTAGAAAAATA
AACAAATAGGGGTTCCGCGCACATTTCCCCGAAAAGTGCCACCTAAATTGTAAGCGTTAATATTTTGTTA
AAATTCGCGTTAAATTTTTGTTAAATCAGCTCATTTTTTAACCAATAGGCCGAAATCGGCAAAATCCCTT
ATAAATCAAAAGAATAGACCGAGATAGGGT
[37 nt withheld, positions 3951-3987]
AAAGAACGTGGACTCCAACGTCAAAGG
[49 nt withheld, positions 4015-4063]
T
[91 nt withheld, positions 4065-4155]
G
[124 nt withheld, positions 4157-4280]
CCCATTCGCCATTCAGGCTGCGCAACTGTTGGGAAGGGCGATCGGTGCGGGCCTCTTCGCTATTACGCCA
GTCGACCGCCAATTCAATATGGCGTATATGGACTCATGCCAATTCAATATGGTGGATCTGGACCTGTGCC
AATTCAATATGGCGTATATGGACTCGTGCCAATTCAATATGGTGGATCTGGACCCCAGCCAATTCAATAT
GGCGGACTTGGCACCATGCCAATTCAATATGGCGGACCTGGCACTGTGCCAACTGGGGAGGGGTCTACTT
GGCACGGTGCCAAGTTTGAGGAGGGGTCTTGGCCCTGTGCCAAGTCCGCCATATTGAATTGGCATGGTGC
CAATAATGGCGGCCATATTGGCTATATGCCAGGATCAATATATAGGCAATATCCAATATGGCCCTATGCC
AATATGGCTATTGGCCAGGTTCAATACTATGTATTGGCCCTATGCCATATAGTATTCCATATATGGGTTT
TCCTATTGACGTAGATAGCCCCTCCCAATGGGCGGTCCCATATACCATATATGGGGCTTCCTAATACCGC
CCATAGCCACTCCCCCATTGACGTCAATGGTCTCTATATATGGTCTTTCCTATTGACGTCATATGGGCGG
TCCTATTGACGTATATGGCGCCTCCCCCATTGACGTCAATTACGGTAAATGGCCCGCCTGGCTCAATGCC
CATTGACGTCAATAGGACCACCCACCATTGACGTCAATGGGATGGCTCATTGCCCATTCATATCCGTTCT
CACGCCCCCTATTGACGTCAATGACGGTAAATGGCCCACTTGGCAGTACATCAATATCTATTAATAGTAA
CTTGGCAAGTACATTACTATTGGAAGTACGCCAGGGTACATTGGCAGTACTCCCATTGACGTCAATGGCG
GTAAATGGCCCGCGATGGCTGCCAAGTACATCCCCATTGACGTCAATGGGGAGGGGCAATGACGCAAATG
GGCGTTCCATTGACGTAAATGGGCGGTAGGCGTGCCTAATGGGAGGTCTATATAAGCAATGCTCGTTTAG
GGAAC
